>Addgene plasmid #43025 | I-ATTG | depositor partial sequence | sequence record 58290 | I-ATTG sequence 424 bps
CGTCTCCTGACCCCAGAGCAGGTCGTGGCAATCGCCTCCAACATTGGCGGGAAACAGGCACTCGAGACTG
TCCAGCGCCTGCTTCCCGTGCTGTGCCAAGCGCACGGACTCACCCCAGAGCAGGTCGTGGCCATTGCCTC
GAATGGAGGGGGCAAACAGGCGTTGGAAACCGTACAACGATTGCTGCCGGTGCTGTGCCAAGCGCACGGC
CTCACCCCAGAGCAGGTCGTGGCCATTGCCTCGAATGGAGGGGGCAAACAGGCGTTGGAAACCGTACAAC
GATTGCTGCCGGTGCTGTGCCAAGCGCACGGATTAACCCCAGAGCAGGTCGTGGCAATCGCGAGCAATAA
CGGCGGAAAACAGGCTTTGGAAACGGTGCAGAGGCTCCTTCCAGTGCTGTGCCAAGCGCACGGCTTAAGA
GACG
