>Addgene plasmid #43025 | I-ATTG | addgene partial sequence | sequence record 59936 | M13-F20 5'-TGTAAAACGACGGCCAGT-3'
CTATAGGGCGAATTGGGCCCTCTAGATGCATGCTCGAGCGGCCGCCAGTGTGATGGATATCTGCAGAATT
CGCCCTTATATAGATGCCGTCCTAGCGCGTCTCCTGACCCCAGAGCAGGTCGTGGCAATCGCCTCCAACA
TTGGCGGGAAACAGGCACTCGAGACTGTCCAGCGCCTGCTTCCCGTGCTGTGCCAAGCGCACGGACTCAC
CCCAGAGCAGGTCGTGGCCATTGCCTCGAATGGAGGGGGCAAACAGGCGTTGGAAACCGTACAACGATTG
CTGCCGGTGCTGTGCCAAGCGCACGGCCTCACCCCAGAGCAGGTCGTGGCCATTGCCTCGAATGGAGGGG
GCAAACAGGCGTTGGAAACCGTACAACGATTGCTGCCGGTGCTGTGCCAAGCGCACGGATTAACCCCAGA
GCAGGTCGTGGCAATCGCGAGCAATAACGGCGGAAAACAGGCTTTGGAAACGGTGCAGAGGCTCCTTCCA
GTGCTGTGCCAAGCGCACGGCTTAAGAGACGTGGGCACAGGAAAGATACTTAAGGGCGAATTCCAGCACA
CTGGCGGCCGTTACTAGTGGATCCGAGCTCGGTACCAAGCTTGGCGTAATCATGGTCATAGCTGTTTCCT
GTGTGAAATTGTTATCCGCTCACAATTCCACACAACATACGAGCCGGAAGCATAAAGTGTAAAGCCTGGG
GTGCCTAATGAGTGAGCTAACTCACATTAATTGCGTTGCGCTCACTGCCCGCTTTCCAGTCGGGAAACCT
GTCGTGCCAGCTGCATTAATGAATCGGCCAACGCGCGGGGAGAGGCGGTTTGCGTATTGGGCGCTCTTCC
GCTTCCTCGCTCACTGACTCGCTGCGCTCGGTCGTTCGGCTGCGGCGAGCGGTATCAGCTCACTCAAAGG
CGGTAATACGGT
