[The description below was written by a language model from this plasmid's Addgene catalogue record.]
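Description:
I-ATTG is a bacterial cloning plasmid built on the commercial pCRII-TOPO backbone (about 4.0 kb without insert), into which a 424 bp synthetic fragment was introduced by TOPO cloning. It is maintained at high copy number in E. coli and carries both ampicillin and kanamycin resistance, consistent with the dual-marker design of this backbone. The insert sits between the standard T7 and M13-reverse priming sites, which are listed for sequence verification. No feature table accompanies the record, so the origin of replication and other backbone elements are not itemised. The plasmid is a storage and propagation vector rather than an expression construct, and no promoter is recorded as driving the insert.

The insert is described only by its name and as synthetic. The associated publication reports a TALEN genome-editing system for generating human stem cell-based disease models, so the plasmid evidently belongs to that assembly toolkit. The name suggests a pre-assembled module of TAL effector repeats recognising the four-base sequence ATTG, with the "I" prefix probably denoting its position in an ordered array, and the insert size is roughly what four TALE repeats of about 100 bp each would occupy. This reading is an inference, however, because the record does not explicitly state the insert's composition or how it is excised and joined to other modules. In practice such a plasmid would serve as a library component from which the repeat block is recovered and combined with others to build a custom DNA-binding domain fused to a nuclease in a separate expression vector.
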