Addgene plasmid #43025: I-ATTG
Depositing lab: Chad Cowan & Kiran Musunuru. Depositing organization: Harvard University. Publication: A TALEN Genome-Editing System for Generating Human Stem Cell-Based Disease Models. Ding Q, Lee YK, Schaefer EA, Peters DT, Veres A, Kim K, Kuperwasser N, Motola DL, Meissner TB, Hendriks WT, Trevisan M, Gupta RM, Moisan A, Banks E, Friesen M, Schinzel RT, Xia F, Tang A, Xia Y, Figueroa E, Wann A, Ahfeldt T, Daheron L, Zhang F, Rubin LL, Peng LF, Chung RT, Musunuru K, Cowan CA. Cell Stem Cell. 2012 Dec 12. pii: S1934-5909(12)00645-5. doi: 10.1016/j.stem.2012.11.011. PubMed 23246482.
Backbone
  Vector backbone: pCRII-TOPO
  Backbone manufacturer: Invitrogen
  Backbone size w/o insert (bp): 3973
  Vector type: Bacterial Cloning
Growth in bacteria
  Bacterial resistance: Ampicillin and Kanamycin, 100 & 50 μg/mL
  Growth temperature: 37°C
  Growth strain: Top10
  Copy number: High Copy
Gene/Insert
  Gene/Insert name: I-ATTG
  Species: Synthetic
  Insert size (bp): 424
  Cloning method: TOPO Cloning
  Sequencing primers: 5′ T7; 3′ M13-rev
Terms and licenses: Academic/Nonprofit Terms; Industry Terms: Not Available to Industry
How to cite: I-ATTG was a gift from Chad Cowan & Kiran Musunuru (Addgene plasmid # 43025 ; http://n2t.net/addgene:43025 ; RRID:Addgene_43025)
